>Addgene plasmid #208862 | pHAGE-FKBP-GFP-NAP1 | addgene full sequence | sequence record 418235 | Addgene NGS Result
TGGAAGGGCTAATTCACTCCCAAAGAAGACAAGATATCCTTGATCTGTGGATCTACCACACACAAGGCTA
CTTCCCTGATTAGCAGAACTACACACCAGGGCCAGGGGTCAGATATCCACTGACCTTTGGATGGTGCTAC
AAGCTAGTACCAGTTGAGCCAGATAAGGTAGAAGAGGCCAATAAAGGAGAGAACACCAGCTTGTTACACC
CTGTGAGCCTGCATGGGATGGATGACCCGGAGAGAGAAGTGTTAGAGTGGAGGTTTGACAGCCGCCTAGC
ATTTCATCACGTGGCCCGAGAGCTGCATCCGGAGTACTTCAAGAACTGCTGATATCGAGCTTGCTACAAG
GGACTTTCCGCTGGGGACTTTCCAGGGAGGCGTGGCCTGGGCGGGACTGGGGAGTGGCGAGCCCTCAGAT
CCTGCATATAAGCAGCTGCTTTTTGCCTGTACTGGGTCTCTCTGGTTAGACCAGATCTGAGCCTGGGAGC
TCTCTGGCTAACTAGGGAACCCACTGCTTAAGCCTCAATAAAGCTTGCCTTGAGTGCTTCAAGTAGTGTG
TGCCCGTCTGTTGTGTGACTCTGGTAACTAGAGATCCCTCAGACCCTTTTAGTCAGTGTGGAAAATCTCT
AGCAGTGGCGCCCGAACAGGGACTTGAAAGCGAAAGGGAAACCAGAGGAGCTCTCTCGACGCAGGACTCG
GCTTGCTGAAGCGCGCACGGCAAGAGGCGAGGGGCGGCGACTGGTGAGTACGCCAAAAATTTTGACTAGC
GGAGGCTAGAAGGAGAGAGATGGGTGCGAGAGCGTCAGTATTAAGCGGGGGAGAATTAGATCGCGATGGG
AAAAAATTCGGTTAAGGCCAGGGGGAAAGAAAAAATATAAATTAAAACATATAGTATGGGCAAGCAGGGA
GCTAGAACGATTCGCAGTTAATCCTGGCCTGTTAGAAACATCAGAAGGCTGTAGACAAATACTGGGACAG
CTACAACCATCCCTTCAGACAGGATCAGAAGAACTTAGATCATTATATAATACAGTAGCAACCCTCTATT
GTGTGCATCAAAGGATAGAGATAAAAGACACCAAGGAAGCTTTAGACAAGATAGAGGAAGAGCAAAACAA
AAGTAAGACCACCGCACAGCAAGCGGCCGGCCGCTGATCTTCAGACCTGGAGGAGGAGATATGAGGGACA
ATTGGAGAAGTGAATTATATAAATATAAAGTAGTAAAAATTGAACCATTAGGAGTAGCACCCACCAAGGC
AAAGAGAAGAGTGGTGCAGAGAGAAAAAAGAGCAGTGGGAATAGGAGCTTTGTTCCTTGGGTTCTTGGGA
GCAGCAGGAAGCACTATGGGCGCAGCGTCAATGACGCTGACGGTACAGGCCAGACAATTATTGTCTGGTA
TAGTGCAGCAGCAGAACAATTTGCTGAGGGCTATTGAGGCGCAACAGCATCTGTTGCAACTCACAGTCTG
GGGCATCAAGCAGCTCCAGGCAAGAATCCTGGCTGTGGAAAGATACCTAAAGGATCAACAGCTCCTGGGG
ATTTGGGGTTGCTCTGGAAAACTCATTTGCACCACTGCTGTGCCTTGGAATGCTAGTTGGAGTAATAAAT
CTCTGGAACAGATTTGGAATCACACGACCTGGATGGAGTGGGACAGAGAAATTAACAATTACACAAGCTT
AATACACTCCTTAATTGAAGAATCGCAAAACCAGCAAGAAAAGAATGAACAAGAATTATTGGAATTAGAT
AAATGGGCAAGTTTGTGGAATTGGTTTAACATAACAAATTGGCTGTGGTATATAAAATTATTCATAATGA
TAGTAGGAGGCTTGGTAGGTTTAAGAATAGTTTTTGCTGTACTTTCTATAGTGAATAGAGTTAGGCAGGG
ATATTCACCATTATCGTTTCAGACCCACCTCCCAACCCCGAGGGGACCCGACAGGCCCGAAGGAATAGAA
GAAGAAGGTGGAGAGAGAGACAGAGACAGATCCATTCGATTAGTGAACGGATCTCGACGGTATCGCCGAA
TTAATTCACAAATGGCAGTATTCATCCACAATTTTAAAAGAAAAGGGGGGATTGGGGGGTACAGTGCAGG
GGAAAGAATAGTAGACATAATAGCAACAGACATACAAACTAAAGAATTACAAAAACAAATTACAAAAATT
CAAAATTTTCGGGTTTATTACAGGGACAGCAGAGATCCAGTTTGGACTAGTGGAGTTCCGCGTTACATAA
CTTACGGTAAATGGCCCGCCTGGCTGACCGCCCAACGACCCCCGCCCATTGACGTCAATAATGACGTATG
TTCCCATAGTAACGCCAATAGGGACTTTCCATTGACGTCAATGGGTGGAGTATTTACGGTAAACTGCCCA
CTTGGCAGTACATCAAGTGTATCATATGCCAAGTACGCCCCCTATTGACGTCAATGACGGTAAATGGCCC
GCCTGGCATTATGCCCAGTACATGACCTTATGGGACTTTCCTACTTGGCAGTACATCTACGTATTAGTCA
TCGCTATTACCATGGTGATGCGGTTTTGGCAGTACATCAATGGGCGTGGATAGCGGTTTGACTCACGGGG
ATTTCCAAGTCTCCACCCCATTGACGTCAATGGGAGTTTGTTTTGGCACCAAAATCAACGGGACTTTCCA
AAATGTCGTAACAACTCCGCCCCATTGACGCAAATGGGCGGTAGGCGTGTACGGTGGGAGGTCTATATAA
GCAGAGCTCGTTTAGTGAACCGTCAGATCGCCTGGAGACGCCATCCACGCTGTTTTGACCTCCATAGAAG
ACACCGGCGGCCGCGGTACCGCCACCATGGGAGTGCAGGTGGAAACCATCTCCCCAGGAGACGGGCGCAC
CTTCCCCAAGCGCGGCCAGACCTGCGTGGTGCACTACACCGGGATGCTTGAAGATGGAAAGAAATTTGAT
TCCTCCCGGGACAGAAACAAGCCCTTTAAGTTTATGCTAGGCAAGCAGGAGGTGATCCGAGGCTGGGAAG
AAGGGGTTGCCCAGATGAGTGTGGGTCAGAGAGCCAAACTGACTATATCTCCAGATTATGCCTATGGTGC
CACTGGGCACCCAGGCATCATCCCACCACATGCCACTCTCGTCTTCGATGTGGAGCTTCTAAAACTGGAA
ACTAGAGGCGTGCAGGTCGAGACCATCAGCCCCGGCGACGGCCGCACCTTTCCCAAGAGAGGCCAGACTT
GCGTGGTCCACTACACCGGCATGCTGGAGGACGGCAAGAAGTTCGACAGCAGCCGCGACCGCAACAAGCC
CTTCAAGTTCATGCTGGGCAAACAGGAAGTGATCCGCGGCTGGGAGGAAGGCGTGGCTCAGATGAGCGTG
GGGCAGCGGGCCAAGCTGACCATCAGCCCCGACTATGCCTACGGCGCCACCGGCCACCCCGGCATCATCC
CCCCCCACGCCACCCTGGTGTTCGACGTGGAGCTGCTGAAGCTGGAGACTAGTACCGGTTCTAGAGTGAG
CAAGGGCGAGGAGCTGTTCACCGGGGTGGTGCCCATCCTGGTCGAGCTGGACGGCGACGTAAACGGCCAC
AAGTTCAGCGTGTCCGGCGAGGGCGAGGGCGATGCCACCTACGGCAAGCTGACCCTGAAGTTCATCTGCA
CCACCGGCAAGCTGCCCGTGCCCTGGCCCACCCTCGTGACCACCCTGACCTACGGCGTGCAGTGCTTCAG
CCGCTACCCCGACCACATGAAGCAGCACGACTTCTTCAAGTCCGCCATGCCCGAAGGCTACGTCCAGGAG
CGCACCATCTTCTTCAAGGACGACGGCAACTACAAGACCCGCGCCGAGGTGAAGTTCGAGGGCGACACCC
TGGTGAACCGCATCGAGCTGAAGGGCATCGACTTCAAGGAGGACGGCAACATCCTGGGGCACAAGCTGGA
GTACAACTACAACAGCCACAACGTCTATATCATGGCCGACAAGCAGAAGAACGGCATCAAGGTGAACTTC
AAGATCCGCCACAACATCGAGGACGGCAGCGTGCAGCTCGCCGACCACTACCAGCAGAACACCCCCATCG
GCGACGGCCCCGTGCTGCTGCCCGACAACCACTACCTGAGCACCCAGTCCAAGCTGAGCAAAGACCCCAA
CGAGAAGCGCGATCACATGGTCCTGCTGGAGTTCGTGACCGCCGCCGGGATCACTCTCGGCATGGACGAG
CTGTACAAGTCCGGACTCAGATCTCGAGCTCAAGCTTCGAATTCTGCAGTCGACGATGCACTGGTAGAAG
ATGATATCTGTATTCTGAATCATGAAAAAGCCCATAAGAGAGATACAGTGACTCCAGTTTCAATATATTC
AGGAGATGAATCTGTTGCTTCCCATTTTGCTCTTGTCACTGCATATGAAGACATCAAAAAACGACTTAAG
GATTCAGAGAAAGAGAACTCTTTGTTAAAGAAGAGAATAAGATTTTTGGAAGAAAAGCTAATAGCTCGAT
TTGAAGAAGAAACAAGTTCCGTGGGACGAGAACAAGTAAATAAGGCCTATCATGCATATCGAGAGGTTTG
CATTGATAGAGATAATTTGAAGAGCAAACTGGACAAAATGAATAAAGACAACTCTGAATCTTTGAAAGTA
TTGAATGAGCAGCTACAATCTAAAGAAGTAGAACTCCTCCAGCTGAGGACAGAGGTGGAAACTCAGCAGG
TGATGAGGAATTTAAATCCACCTTCATCAAACTGGGAGGTGGAAAAGTTGAGCTGTGACCTGAAGATCCA
TGGTTTGGAACAAGAGCTGGAACTGATGAGGAAAGAATGTAGCGATCTCAAAATAGAACTACAGAAAGCC
AAACAAACGGATCCATATCAGGAAGACAATCTGAAGAGCAGAGATCTCCAAAAACTAAGCATTTCAAGTG
ATAATATGCAGCATGCATACTGGGAACTGAAGAGAGAAATGTCTAATTTACATCTGGTGACTCAAGTACA
AGCTGAACTACTAAGAAAACTGAAAACCTCAACTGCAATCAAGAAAGCCTGTGCCCCTGTAGGATGCAGT
GAAGACCTTGGAAGAGACAGCACAAAACTGCACTTGATGAATTTTACTGCAACATACACAAGACATCCCC
CTCTCTTACCAAATGGCAAAGCTCTTTGTCATACCACATCTTCCCCTTTACCAGGAGATGTAAAGGTTTT
ATCAGAGAAAGCAATCCTCCAATCATGGACAGACAATGAGAGATCCATTCCTAATGATGGTACATGCTTT
CAGGAACACAGTTCTTATGGCAGAAATTCTCTGGAAGACAATTCCTGGGTATTTCCAAGTCCTCCTAAAT
CAAGTGAGACAGCATTTGGGGAAACTAAAACTAAAACTTTGCCTTTACCCAACCTTCCACCACTGCATTA
CTTGGATCAACATAATCAGAACTGCCTTTATAAGAATTAGGGATCCTAATCAACCTCTGGATTACAAAAT
TTGTGAAAGATTGACTGGTATTCTTAACTATGTTGCTCCTTTTACGCTATGTGGATACGCTGCTTTAATG
CCTTTGTATCATGCTATTGCTTCCCGTATGGCTTTCATTTTCTCCTCCTTGTATAAATCCTGGTTGCTGT
CTCTTTATGAGGAGTTGTGGCCCGTTGTCAGGCAACGTGGCGTGGTGTGCACTGTGTTTGCTGACGCAAC
CCCCACTGGTTGGGGCATTGCCACCACCTGTCAGCTCCTTTCCGGGACTTTCGCTTTCCCCCTCCCTATT
GCCACGGCGGAACTCATCGCCGCCTGCCTTGCCCGCTGCTGGACAGGGGCTCGGCTGTTGGGCACTGACA
ATTCCGTGGTGTTGTCGGGGAAATCATCGTCCTTTCCTTGGCTGCTCGCCTGTGTTGCCACCTGGATTCT
GCGCGGGACGTCCTTCTGCTACGTCCCTTCGGCCCTCAATCCAGCGGACCTTCCTTCCCGCGGCCTGCTG
CCGGCTCTGCGGCCTCTTCCGCGTCTTCGCCTTCGCCCTCAGACGAGTCGGATCTCCCTTTGGGCCGCCT
CCCCGCCTGAGATCCTTTAAGACCAATGACTTACAAGGCAGCTGTAGATCTTAGCCACTTTTTAAAAGAA
AAGGGGGGACTGGAAGGGCTAATTCACTCCCAACGAAGACAAGATCTGCTTTTTGCTTGTACTGGGTCTC
TCTGGTTAGACCAGATCTGAGCCTGGGAGCTCTCTGGCTAACTAGGGAACCCACTGCTTAAGCCTCAATA
AAGCTTGCCTTGAGTGCTTCAAGTAGTGTGTGCCCGTCTGTTGTGTGACTCTGGTAACTAGAGATCCCTC
AGACCCTTTTAGTCAGTGTGGAAAATCTCTAGCAGTAGTAGTTCATGTCATCTTATTATTCAGTATTTAT
AACTTGCAAAGAAATGAATATCAGAGAGTGAGAGGCCCGGGTTAATTAAGGAAAGGGCTAGATCATTCTT
GAAGACGAAAGGGCCTCGTGATACGCCTATTTTTATAGGTTAATGTCATGATAATAATGGTTTCTTAGAC
GTCAGGTGGCACTTTTCGGGGAAATGTGCGCGGAACCCCTATTTGTTTATTTTTCTAAATACATTCAAAT
ATGTATCCGCTCATGAGACAATAACCCTGATAAATGCTTCAATAATATTGAAAAAGGAAGAGTATGAGTA
TTCAACATTTCCGTGTCGCCCTTATTCCCTTTTTTGCGGCATTTTGCCTTCCTGTTTTTGCTCACCCAGA
AACGCTGGTGAAAGTAAAAGATGCTGAAGATCAGTTGGGTGCACGAGTGGGTTACATCGAACTGGATCTC
AACAGCGGTAAGATCCTTGAGAGTTTTCGCCCCGAAGAACGTTTTCCAATGATGAGCACTTTTAAAGTTC
TGCTATGTGGCGCGGTATTATCCCGTGTTGACGCCGGGCAAGAGCAACTCGGTCGCCGCATACACTATTC
TCAGAATGACTTGGTTGAGTACTCACCAGTCACAGAAAAGCATCTTACGGATGGCATGACAGTAAGAGAA
TTATGCAGTGCTGCCATAACCATGAGTGATAACACTGCGGCCAACTTACTTCTGACAACGATCGGAGGAC
CGAAGGAGCTAACCGCTTTTTTGCACAACATGGGGGATCATGTAACTCGCCTTGATCGTTGGGAACCGGA
GCTGAATGAAGCCATACCAAACGACGAGCGTGACACCACGATGCCTGTAGCAATGGCAACAACGTTGCGC
AAACTATTAACTGGCGAACTACTTACTCTAGCTTCCCGGCAACAATTAATAGACTGGATGGAGGCGGATA
AAGTTGCAGGACCACTTCTGCGCTCGGCCCTTCCGGCTGGCTGGTTTATTGCTGATAAATCTGGAGCCGG
TGAGCGTGGGTCTCGCGGTATCATTGCAGCACTGGGGCCAGATGGTAAGCCCTCCCGTATCGTAGTTATC
TACACGACGGGGAGTCAGGCAACTATGGATGAACGAAATAGACAGATCGCTGAGATAGGTGCCTCACTGA
TTAAGCATTGGTAACTGTCAGACCAAGTTTACTCATATATACTTTAGATTGATTTAAAACTTCATTTTTA
ATTTAAAAGGATCTAGGTGAAGATCCTTTTTGATAATCTCATGACCAAAATCCCTTAACGTGAGTTTTCG
TTCCACTGAGCGTCAGACCCCGTAGAAAAGATCAAAGGATCTTCTTGAGATCCTTTTTTTCTGCGCGTAA
TCTGCTGCTTGCAAACAAAAAAACCACCGCTACCAGCGGTGGTTTGTTTGCCGGATCAAGAGCTACCAAC
TCTTTTTCCGAAGGTAACTGGCTTCAGCAGAGCGCAGATACCAAATACTGTTCTTCTAGTGTAGCCGTAG
TTAGGCCACCACTTCAAGAACTCTGTAGCACCGCCTACATACCTCGCTCTGCTAATCCTGTTACCAGTGG
CTGCTGCCAGTGGCGATAAGTCGTGTCTTACCGGGTTGGACTCAAGACGATAGTTACCGGATAAGGCGCA
GCGGTCGGGCTGAACGGGGGGTTCGTGCACACAGCCCAGCTTGGAGCGAACGACCTACACCGAACTGAGA
TACCTACAGCGTGAGCTATGAGAAAGCGCCACGCTTCCCGAAGGGAGAAAGGCGGACAGGTATCCGGTAA
GCGGCAGGGTCGGAACAGGAGAGCGCACGAGGGAGCTTCCAGGGGGAAACGCCTGGTATCTTTATAGTCC
TGTCGGGTTTCGCCACCTCTGACTTGAGCGTCGATTTTTGTGATGCTCGTCAGGGGGGCGGAGCCTATGG
AAAAACGCCAGCAACGCGGCCTTTTTACGGTTCCTGGCCTTTTGCTGGCCTTTTGCTCACATGTTCTTTC
CTGCGTTATCCCCTGATTCTGTGGATAACCGTATTACCGCCTTTGAGTGAGCTGATACCGCTCGCCGCAG
CCGAACGACCGAGCGCAGCGAGTCAGTGAGCGAGGAAGCGGAAGAGCGCCCAATACGCAAACCGCCTCTC
CCCGCGCGTTGGCCGATTCATTAATGCAGCAAGCTCATGGCTGACTAATTTTTTTTATTTATGCAGAGGC
CGAGGCCGCCTCGGCCTCTGAGCTATTCCAGAAGTAGTGAGGAGGCTTTTTTGGAGGCCTAGGCTTTTGC
AAAAAGCTCCCCGTGGCACGACAGGTTTCCCGACTGGAAAGCGGGCAGTGAGCGCAACGCAATTAATGTG
AGTTAGCTCACTCATTAGGCACCCCAGGCTTTACACTTTATGCTTCCGGCTCGTATGTTGTGTGGAATTG
TGAGCGGATAACAATTTCACACAGGAAACAGCTATGACATGATTACGAATTTCACAAATAAAGCATTTTT
TTCACTGCATTCTAGTTGTGGTTTGTCCAAACTCATCAATGTATCTTATCATGTCTGGATCAACTGGATA
ACTCAAGCTAACCAAAATCATCCCAAACTTCCCACCCCATACCCTATTACCACTGCCAATTACCTGTGGT
TTCATTTACTCTAAACCTGTGATTCCTCTGAATTATTTTCATTTTAAAGAAATTGTATTTGTTAAATATG
TACTACAAACTTAGTAGT
Features (pLannotate 1.2.2; 27 found; start..end, strand, type, name):
    377..634     +  LTR            5' LTR (truncated): truncated 5' long terminal repeat (LTR) from HIV-1
    681..806     +  misc_feature   HIV-1 Ψ: packaging signal of human immunodeficiency virus type 1
    790..1128    +  CDS            HIV-1 gag (fragment): gag protein from human immunodeficiency virus 1; gag
   1303..1536    +  misc_feature   RRE: The Rev response element (RRE) of HIV-1 allows for Rev-dependent mRNA export from the nucleus to the cytoplasm.
   1913..2013    +  CDS            Rev (fragment): human immunodeficiency virus 1 (HIV-1) Rev protein; rev; enhances nuclear export of unspliced and incompletely spliced viral mRNAs
   2062..2179    +  misc_feature   cPPT/CTS: central polypurine tract and central termination sequence of HIV-1
   2231..2534    +  enhancer       CMV enhancer: human cytomegalovirus immediate early enhancer
   2535..2738    +  promoter       CMV promoter: human cytomegalovirus (CMV) immediate early promoter
   2827..3150    +  CDS            FKBP1A: FKB1A_HUMAN - Also known as FKBP1, FKBP12. Experimental evidence at protein level: Swiss-Prot protein existence level 1. Keeps in an inactive conformation TGFBR1, the TGF-beta type I serine/threonine kinase receptor, preventing TGF-beta receptor activation in absence of ligand. Recruits SMAD7 to ACVR1B which prevents the association of SMAD2 and SMAD3 with the activin receptor complex, thereby blocking the activin signal. May modulate the RYR1 calcium channel activity. PPIases accelerate the folding of proteins. It catalyzes the cis-trans isomerization of proline imidic peptide bonds in oligop
   3157..3477    +  CDS            FKBP: human FK506-binding protein FKBP12 synthetic gene with alternative codons
   3496..4209    +  CDS            mEGFP: mEGFP is a basic (constitutively fluorescent) green fluorescent protein published in 2002, derived from Aequorea victoria. It has moderate acid sensitivity.
   4210..4255    +  misc_feature   MCS (fragment): multiple cloning site
   4255..5427    +  CDS            AZI2: AZI2_HUMAN - Also known as NAP1, TBKBP2. Experimental evidence at protein level: Swiss-Prot protein existence level 1. Adapter protein which binds TBK1 and IKBKE playing a role in antiviral innate immunity. Activates serine/threonine-protein kinase TBK1 and facilitates its oligomerization. Enhances the phosphorylation of NF-kappa-B p65 subunit RELA by TBK1. Promotes TBK1-induced as well as TNF-alpha or PMA-induced activation of NF-kappa-B. Participates in IFNB promoter activation via TICAM1. From Homo sapiens (Human).
   5438..6026    +  misc_feature   WPRE: woodchuck hepatitis virus posttranscriptional regulatory element
   6034..6099    +  CDS            nef (fragment): NEF_HV1Z2 - Experimental evidence at protein level: Swiss-Prot protein existence level 1. Extracellular Nef protein targets CD4(+) T-lymphocytes for apoptosis by interacting with CXCR4 surface receptors. From Human immunodeficiency virus type 1 group M subtype D (isolate Z2/CDC-Z34) (HIV-1).
   6101..6334    +  LTR            3' LTR (ΔU3): self-inactivating 3' long terminal repeat (LTR) from HIV-1
   6539..6643    +  promoter       AmpR promoter: bla
   6644..7504    +  CDS            AmpR: β-lactamase; bla; confers resistance to ampicillin, carbenicillin, and related antibiotics
   7675..8263    +  rep_origin     ori: high-copy-number ColE1/pMB1/pBR322/pUC origin of replication
   8446..8500    +  CDS            lacI (fragment): lac repressor; lacI; The lac repressor binds to the lac operator to inhibit transcription in E. coli. This inhibition can be relieved by adding lactose or isopropyl-β-D-thiogalactopyranoside (IPTG).
   8506..8599    +  rep_origin     SV40 ori (fragment): SV40 origin of replication
   8624..8661    +  CDS            lacI (fragment): lac repressor; lacI; The lac repressor binds to the lac operator to inhibit transcription in E. coli. This inhibition can be relieved by adding lactose or isopropyl-β-D-thiogalactopyranoside (IPTG).
   8674..8695    +  protein_bind   CAP binding site: CAP binding activates transcription in the presence of cAMP. E. coli catabolite activator protein
   8710..8740    +  promoter       lac promoter: promoter for the E. coli lac operon
   8748..8764    +  protein_bind   lac operator: The lac repressor binds to the lac operator to inhibit transcription in E. coli. This inhibition can be relieved by adding lactose or isopropyl-β-D-thiogalactopyranoside (IPTG). lac repressor encoded by lacI
   8798..8881    +  polyA_signal   SV40 poly(A) signal (fragment): SV40 polyadenylation signal
   9048..329     +  CDS            nef (fragment) (across the origin): NEF_HV1BR - Experimental evidence at protein level: Swiss-Prot protein existence level 1. Extracellular Nef protein targets CD4(+) T-lymphocytes for apoptosis by interacting with CXCR4 surface receptors (PubMed:14990729). From Human immunodeficiency virus type 1 group M subtype B (isolate BRU/LAI) (HIV-1).
