[The description below was written by a language model from this plasmid's Addgene catalogue record and pLannotate feature annotations shown in this document.]
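Description:
pHAGE-FKBP-GFP-NAP1 is an HIV-1-derived, self-inactivating lentiviral transfer plasmid of about 9 kb built on the pHAGE backbone for stable expression of a fusion protein in mammalian cells. It is propagated in E. coli through a high-copy ColE1/pUC-type origin with ampicillin selection (β-lactamase). The recorded growth strain is a recombination-deficient one, as is usual for plasmids carrying repeated LTRs. The viral portion comprises a truncated 5' LTR, the Ψ packaging signal with an adjoining gag fragment, the Rev response element, the cPPT/CTS and a ΔU3 3' LTR. Together these allow packaging of the vector RNA when helper functions are supplied in trans, followed by integration of a transcriptionally disabled provirus. No mammalian drug-resistance marker appears in the feature table, so transduced cells would presumably be identified by GFP fluorescence.

The payload is driven by the CMV immediate-early enhancer and promoter and is followed by a WPRE, which enhances transcript stability and expression. The open reading frame begins with two tandem copies of human FKBP12, the second annotated as a synthetic version with alternative codons, which likely limits repeat recombination. These are followed by monomeric EGFP, a short linker derived from a multiple cloning site, and full-length human NAP1 (AZI2), an adaptor that binds and activates the kinase TBK1. The FKBP module permits chemically induced dimerisation, in which a small-molecule dimeriser joins it to a partner domain supplied on a separate construct. According to the record, the construct is used to express GFP-tagged NAP1 stably for dimeriser-induced mitophagy. This suggests forced recruitment of NAP1 to mitochondria to test its role in mitophagy initiation, with GFP reporting localisation, although the partner construct is not described in the record.
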