Addgene plasmid #208862: pHAGE-FKBP-GFP-NAP1
Purpose: Stably express GFP-tagged NAP1 for CID induced mitophagy
Depositing lab: Sascha Martens. Publication: Control of mitophagy initiation and progression by the TBK1 adaptors NAP1 and SINTBAD. Adriaenssens E, Nguyen TN, Sawa-Makarska J, Khuu G, Schuschnig M, Shoebridge S, Watts EM, Csalyi KD, Padman BS, Lazarou M, Martens S. bioRxiv September 25, 202 10.1101/2023.09.25.559255.
Backbone
  Vector backbone: pHAGE
  Vector type: Mammalian Expression
Growth in bacteria
  Bacterial resistance: Ampicillin, 100 μg/mL
  Growth temperature: 37°C
  Growth strain: NEB Stable
  Copy number: Unknown
Gene/Insert
  Gene/Insert name: NAP1
  Species: H. sapiens (human)
  Entrez Gene: AZI2 (a.k.a. AZ2, NAP1, TILP)
  Tag / fusion protein: FKBP-GFP (N terminal on insert)
  Cloning method: Gibson Cloning
Terms and licenses: Academic/Nonprofit Terms; Industry Terms: Not Available to Industry
How to cite: pHAGE-FKBP-GFP-NAP1 was a gift from Sascha Martens (Addgene plasmid # 208862 ; http://n2t.net/addgene:208862 ; RRID:Addgene_208862)
